Addgene plasmid #228718: pEJS2697-CMV-Nme2SmuCas9-E932R
Purpose: Expresses Nme2Smu Cas9 nuclease with E932R mutation in mammalian cells
Depositing lab: Erik Sontheimer. Publication: Rational Design of Enhanced Nme2Cas9 and Nme2(Smu)Cas9 Nucleases and Base Editors. Bamidele N, Ansodaria A, Chen Z, Cheng H, Panwala R, Jazbec E, Sontheimer EJ. bioRxiv [Preprint]. 2024 Nov 7:2024.10.30.620986. doi: 10.1101/2024.10.30.620986. PubMed 39554198.
Backbone
  Vector backbone: pCMV with Tol2
  Vector type: Mammalian Expression, CRISPR
  Selectable markers: Blasticidin
Growth in bacteria
  Bacterial resistance: Ampicillin, 100 μg/mL
  Growth temperature: 37°C
  Growth strain: DH5alpha
  Copy number: High Copy
Gene/Insert
  Gene/Insert name: Nme2SmuCas9-E932R nuclease
  Species: Neisseria meningitidis
  Mutation: Nme2-Cas9, Smu PID, E932R
  Promoter: CMV
  Cloning method: Gibson Cloning
Terms and licenses: Academic/Nonprofit Terms; Industry Terms: Not Available to Industry
How to cite: pEJS2697-CMV-Nme2SmuCas9-E932R was a gift from Erik Sontheimer (Addgene plasmid # 228718 ; http://n2t.net/addgene:228718 ; RRID:Addgene_228718)
