[The description below was written by a language model from this plasmid's Addgene catalogue record and pLannotate feature annotations shown in this document.]
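Description:
pEJS2697-CMV-Nme2SmuCas9-E932R is a mammalian expression and CRISPR plasmid of about 8.3 kb that produces an engineered variant of the compact type II-C Cas9 nuclease from Neisseria meningitidis. The insert is Nme2Cas9 carrying the protospacer-adjacent-motif-interacting domain (PID) from the Smu ortholog, a swap that changes PAM recognition, together with an E932R point substitution. The associated work concerns rational design of enhanced Nme2Cas9 and Nme2(Smu)Cas9 nucleases and base editors, so the mutation is presumably one of those activity-enhancing changes. The Cas9 open reading frame is driven by the human cytomegalovirus immediate-early enhancer and promoter and terminated by a bovine growth hormone polyadenylation signal. A T7 promoter sits between the CMV promoter and the coding sequence and could support in vitro transcription. The feature table does not annotate nuclear localization signals or epitope tags. No guide RNA cassette is annotated either, so the guide would apparently need to be supplied separately.

The backbone is listed as pCMV with Tol2, implying transposon arms for transposase-mediated genomic integration, but no Tol2 elements appear in the generated annotation, so their presence and position cannot be confirmed from the feature table. A second, oppositely oriented cassette places the blasticidin S deaminase gene under tandem SV40 early and bacterial EM7 promoters with an SV40 polyadenylation signal, allowing blasticidin selection of transfected or stably integrated mammalian cells. Short bleomycin-resistance and lac-region fragments nearby look like cloning remnants. In E. coli the plasmid replicates from a high-copy ColE1/pUC-type origin and is selected with ampicillin via β-lactamase. It is intended for expressing this nuclease variant in mammalian cells for genome-editing experiments.
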