Features (pLannotate 1.2.2; 21 found; start..end, strand, type, name):
     48..66      +  promoter       T7 promoter: promoter for bacteriophage T7 RNA polymerase
    143..3388    +  CDS            cas9: CAS9_NEIMA - Experimental evidence at protein level: Swiss-Prot protein existence level 1. CRISPR (clustered regularly interspaced short palindromic repeat) is an adaptive immune system that provides protection against mobile genetic elements (viruses, transposable elements and conjugative plasmids). CRISPR clusters contain spacers, sequences complementary to antecedent mobile elements, and target invading nucleic acids. CRISPR clusters are transcribed and processed into CRISPR RNA (crRNA). In type II CRISPR systems correct processing of pre-crRNA requires a trans- encoded small RNA (tracrRNA)
   3524..3748    +  polyA_signal   bGH poly(A) signal: bovine growth hormone polyadenylation signal
   3752..3773    +  promoter       SV40 promoter (fragment): SV40 enhancer and early promoter
   3778..3794    +  misc_feature   MCS (fragment): pBluescript multiple cloning site
   3843..3859    -  protein_bind   lac operator: The lac repressor binds to the lac operator to inhibit transcription in E. coli. This inhibition can be relieved by adding lactose or isopropyl-β-D-thiogalactopyranoside (IPTG). lac repressor encoded by lacI
   3867..3897    -  promoter       lac promoter: promoter for the E. coli lac operon
   3912..3933    -  protein_bind   CAP binding site: CAP binding activates transcription in the presence of cAMP. E. coli catabolite activator protein
   3946..4038    -  CDS            lacI (fragment): lac repressor; lacI; The lac repressor binds to the lac operator to inhibit transcription in E. coli. This inhibition can be relieved by adding lactose or isopropyl-β-D-thiogalactopyranoside (IPTG).
   4050..4171    -  polyA_signal   SV40 poly(A) signal: SV40 polyadenylation signal
   4166..4291    -  CDS            ble (fragment): BLE_KLEPN - Experimental evidence at protein level: Swiss-Prot protein existence level 1. Binding protein with a strong affinity to the bleomycin family of antibiotics. Binds to CL990; an antimitotic-antibiotic compound. From Klebsiella pneumoniae.
   4301..4328    -  CDS            BleoR (fragment): antibiotic-binding protein; Sh ble from Streptoalloteichus hindustanus; confers resistance to bleomycin, phleomycin, and Zeocin™
   4329..4727    -  CDS            BSD: blasticidin S deaminase; Aspergillus terreus BSD; confers resistance to blasticidin
   4746..4793    -  promoter       EM7 promoter: synthetic bacterial promoter&nbsp
   4841..5170    -  promoter       SV40 promoter: SV40 enhancer and early promoter
   5554..6142    -  rep_origin     ori: high-copy-number ColE1/pMB1/pBR322/pUC origin of replication
   6313..7173    -  CDS            AmpR: β-lactamase; bla; confers resistance to ampicillin, carbenicillin, and related antibiotics
   7174..7278    -  promoter       AmpR promoter: bla
   7349..7393    -  misc_feature   bom (fragment): basis of mobility region from pBR322
   7726..8105    +  enhancer       CMV enhancer: human cytomegalovirus immediate early enhancer
   8106..6       +  promoter       CMV promoter (across the origin): human cytomegalovirus (CMV) immediate early promoter
>Addgene plasmid #228718 | pEJS2697-CMV-Nme2SmuCas9-E932R | addgene full sequence | sequence record 453994 | Addgene NGS Result
AGAGCTGGTTTAGTGAACCGTCAGATCCGCTAGAGATCCGCGGCCGCTAATACGACTCACTATAGGGAGA
GCCGCCACCATGAAACGGACAGCCGACGGAAGCGAGTTCGAGTCACCAAAGAAGAAGCGGAAAGTCGAAG
ATATGGCCGCCTTCAAGCCTAACCCAATCAATTACATCCTGGGACTGGACATCGGAATCGCATCCGTGGG
ATGGGCTATGGTGGAGATCGACGAGGAGGAGAATCCTATCCGGCTGATCGATCTGGGCGTGAGAGTGTTT
GAGAGGGCCGAGGTGCCAAAGACCGGCGATTCTCTGGCTATGGCCCGGAGACTGGCACGGAGCGTGAGGC
GCCTGACACGGAGAAGGGCACACAGGCTGCTGAGGGCACGCCGGCTGCTGAAGAGAGAGGGCGTGCTGCA
GGCAGCAGACTTCGATGAGAATGGCCTGATCAAGAGCCTGCCAAACACCCCCTGGCAGCTGAGAGCAGCC
GCCCTGGACAGGAAGCTGACACCACTGGAGTGGTCTGCCGTGCTGCTGCACCTGATCAAGCACCGCGGCT
ACCTGAGCCAGCGGAAGAACGAGGGAGAGACAGCAGACAAGGAGCTGGGCGCCCTGCTGAAGGGAGTGGC
CAACAATGCCCACGCCCTGCAGACCGGCGATTTCAGGACACCTGCCGAGCTGGCCCTGAATAAGTTTGAG
AAGGAGTCCGGCCACATCAGAAACCAGAGGGGCGACTATAGCCACACCTTCTCCCGCAAGGATCTGCAGG
CCGAGCTGATCCTGCTGTTCGAGAAGCAGAAGGAGTTTGGCAATCCACACGTGAGCGGAGGCCTGAAGGA
GGGAATCGAGACCCTGCTGATGACACAGAGGCCTGCCCTGTCCGGCGACGCAGTGCAGAAGATGCTGGGA
CACTGCACCTTCGAGCCTGCAGAGCCAAAGGCCGCCAAGAACACCTACACAGCCGAGCGGTTTATCTGGC
TGACAAAGCTGAACAATCTGAGAATCCTGGAGCAGGGATCCGAGAGGCCACTGACCGACACAGAGAGGGC
CACCCTGATGGATGAGCCTTACCGGAAGTCTAAGCTGACATATGCCCAGGCCAGAAAGCTGCTGGGCCTG
GAGGACACCGCCTTCTTTAAGGGCCTGAGATACGGCAAGGATAATGCCGAGGCCTCCACACTGATGGAGA
TGAAGGCCTATCACGCCATCTCTCGCGCCCTGGAGAAGGAGGGCCTGAAGGACAAGAAGTCCCCCCTGAA
CCTGAGCTCCGAGCTGCAGGATGAGATCGGCACCGCCTTCTCTCTGTTTAAGACCGACGAGGATATCACA
GGCCGCCTGAAGGACAGGGTGCAGCCTGAGATCCTGGAGGCCCTGCTGAAGCACATCTCTTTCGATAAGT
TTGTGCAGATCAGCCTGAAGGCCCTGAGAAGGATCGTGCCACTGATGGAGCAGGGCAAGCGGTACGACGA
GGCCTGCGCCGAGATCTACGGCGATCACTATGGCAAGAAGAACACAGAGGAGAAGATCTATCTGCCCCCT
ATCCCTGCCGACGAGATCAGAAATCCTGTGGTGCTGAGGGCCCTGTCCCAGGCAAGAAAAGTGATCAACG
GAGTGGTGCGCCGGTACGGATCTCCAGCCCGGATCCACATCGAGACCGCCAGAGAAGTGGGCAAGAGCTT
CAAGGACCGGAAGGAGATCGAGAAGAGACAGGAGGAGAATCGCAAGGATCGGGAGAAGGCCGCCGCCAAG
TTTAGGGAGTACTTCCCTAACTTTGTGGGCGAGCCAAAGTCTAAGGACATCCTGAAGCTGCGCCTGTACG
AGCAGCAGCACGGCAAGTGTCTGTATAGCGGCAAGGAGATCAATCTGGTGCGGCTGAACGAGAAGGGCTA
TGTGGAGATCGATCACGCCCTGCCTTTCTCCAGAACCTGGGACGATTCTTTTAACAATAAGGTGCTGGTG
CTGGGCAGCGAGAACCAGAATAAGGGCAATCAGACACCATACGAGTATTTCAATGGCAAGGACAACTCCA
GGGAGTGGCAGGAGTTCAAGGCCCGCGTGGAGACCTCTAGATTTCCCAGGAGCAAGAAGCAGCGGATCCT
GCTGCAGAAGTTCGACGAGGATGGCTTTAAGGAGTGCAACCTGAATGACACCAGATACGTGAACCGGTTC
CTGTGCCAGTTTGTGGCCGATCACATCCTGCTGACCGGCAAGGGCAAGAGAAGGGTGTTCGCCTCTAATG
GCCAGATCACAAACCTGCTGAGGGGATTTTGGGGACTGAGGAAGGTGCGGGCAGAGAATGACAGACACCA
CGCACTGGATGCAGTGGTGGTGGCATGCAGCACCGTGGCAATGCAGCAGAAGATCACAAGATTCGTGAGG
TATAAGGAGATGAACGCCTTTGACGGCAAGACCATCGATAAGGAGACAGGCAAGGTGCTGCACCAGAAGA
CCCACTTCCCCCAGCCTTGGGAGTTCTTTGCCCAGGAAGTGATGATCCGGGTGTTCGGCAAGCCAGACGG
CAAGCCTGAGTTTGAGGAGGCCGATACCCCAGAGAAGCTGAGGACACTGCTGGCAGAGAAGCTGTCTAGC
AGGCCAGAGGCAGTGCACGAGTACGTGACCCCACTGTTCGTGTCCAGGGCACCCAATCGGAAGATGTCTG
GCGCCCACAAGGACACACTGAGAAGCGCCAAGAGGTTTGTGAAGCACAACGAGAAGATCTCCGTGAAGAG
AGTGTGGCTGACCGAGATCAAGCTGGCCGATCTGGAGAACATGGTGAATTACAAGAACGGCAGGGAGATC
GAGCTGTATGAGGCCCTGAAGGCAAGGCTGGAGGCCTACGGAGGAAATGCCAAGCAGGCCTTCGACCCAA
AGGATAACCCCTTTTATAAGAAGGGAGGACAGCTGGTGAAGGCCGTGCGGGTGGAGAAGACCCAGCGTAG
CGGCGTGCTGCTGAATAAGAAGAACGCCTACACAATCGCCGACAACGCCACCATGGTGCGGGTGGACGTG
TACACCAAGGCCGGCAAGAACTACCTGGTTCCTGTGTACGTGTGGCAGGTGGCCCAGGGCATCTTACCCA
ACCGCGCCGTGACCAGCGGCAAGTCCGAGGCTGACTGGGACCTGATCGATGAGAGCTTCGAGTTCAAGTT
CTCTCTGTCCCGGGGAGATCTCGTGGAAATGATCTCCAACAAGGGCAGAATCTTCGGCTACTACAACGGC
CTGGACAGAGCCAACGGCTCTATTGGAATTAGAGAGCACGACCTAGAGAAGAGCAAGGGCAAAGACGGCG
TGCATAGAGTGGGAGTGAAAACAGCTACAGCATTTAACAAGTACCACGTGGATCCCCTGGGCAAAGAGAT
CCACAGATGCAGCAGCGAACCCAGACCTACACTGAAAATCAAGTCTAAGAAGGAGGATAAAAGAACCGCC
GACGGCAGCGAATTCGAGCCCAAGAAGAAGAGGAAAGTCTAACCGGTCATCATCACCATCACCATTGAGT
TTAAACCCGCTGATCAGCCTCGACTGTGCCTTCTAGTTGCCAGCCATCTGTTGTTTGCCCCTCCCCCGTG
CCTTCCTTGACCCTGGAAGGTGCCACTCCCACTGTCCTTTCCTAATAAAATGAGGAAATTGCATCGCATT
GTCTGAGTAGGTGTCATTCTATTCTGGGGGGTGGGGTGGGGCAGGACAGCAAGGGGGAGGATTGGGAAGA
CAATAGCAGGCATGCTGGGGATGCGGTGGGCTCTATGGCTTCTGAGGCGGAAAGAACCAGCTGGGGCTCG
ATACCGTCGACCTCTAGCTAGAGCTTGGCGTAATCATGGTCATAGCTGTTTCCTGTGTGAAATTGTTATC
CGCTCACAATTCCACACAACATACGAGCCGGAAGCATAAAGTGTAAAGCCTAGGGTGCCTAATGAGTGAG
CTAACTCACATTAATTGCGTTGCGCTCACTGCCCGCTTTCCAGTCGGGAAACCTGTCGTGCCAGCTGCAT
TAATGAATCGGCCAACGCGCGGGGAGAGGCGGTTTGCGTATTGGGCGCTACAGACATGATAAGATACATT
GATGAGTTTGGACAAACCACAACTAGAATGCAGTGAAAAAAATGCTTTATTTGTGAAATTTGTGATGCTA
TTGCTTTATTTGTAACCATTATAAGCTGCAATAAACAAGTTGGGGTGGGCGAAGAACTCCAGCATGAGAT
CCCCGCGCTGGAGGATCATCCAGCCGGCGTCCCGGAAAACGATTCCGAAGCCCAACCTTTCATAGAAGGC
GGCGGTGGAATCGAAATCTCGTAGCACGTGTCAGTCCTGCTCCTCGGCCACGAAGTGCTTAGCCCTCCCA
CACATAACCAGAGGGCAGCAATTCACGAATCCCAACTGCCGTCGGCTGTCCATCACTGTCCTTCACTATG
GCTTTGATCCCAGGATGCAGATCGAGAAGCACCTGTCGGCACCGTCCGCAGGGGCTCAAGATGCCCCTGT
TCTCATTTCCGATCGCGACGATACAAGTCAGGTTGCCAGCTGCCGCAGCAGCAGCAGTGCCCAGCACCAC
GAGTTCTGCACAAGGTCCCCCAGTAAAATGATATACATTGACACCAGTGAAGATGCGGCCGTCGCTAGAG
AGAGCTGCGCTGGCGACGCTGTAGTCTTCAGAGATGGGGATGCTGTTGATTGTAGCCGTTGCTCTTTCAA
TGAGGGTGGATTCTTCTTGAGACAAAGGCTTGGCCATGGTTTAGTTCCTCACCTTGTCGTATTATACTAT
GCCGATATACTATGCCGATGATTAATTGTCAACACGTGCTGATCAGATCCGAAAATGGATATACAAGCTC
CCGGGAGCTTTTTGCAAAAGCCTAGGCCTCCAAAAAAGCCTCCTCACTACTTCTGGAATAGCTCAGAGGC
AGAGGCGGCCTCGGCCTCTGCATAAATAAAAAAAATTAGTCAGCCATGGGGCGGAGAATGGGCGGAACTG
GGCGGAGTTAGGGGCGGGATGGGCGGAGTTAGGGGCGGGACTATGGTTGCTGACTAATTGAGATGCATGC
TTTGCATACTTCTGCCTGCTGGGGAGCCTGGGGACTTTCCACACCTGGTTGCTGACTAATTGAGATGCAT
GCTTTGCATACTTCTGCCTGCTGGGGAGCCTGGGGACTTTCCACACCCTAACTGACACACATTCCACAGA
ATTCACTGACTCGCTGCGCTCGGTCGTTCGGCTGCGGCGAGCGGTATCAGCTCACTCAAAGGCGGTAATA
CGGTTATCCACAGAATCAGGGGATAACGCAGGAAAGAACATGTAAGTGATCTCCAAAAAATAAGTACTTT
TTGACTGTAAATAAAATTGTAAGGAGTAAAAAGTACTTTTTTTTCTAAAAAAATGTAATTAAGTAAAAGT
AAAAGTATTGATTTTTAATTGTACTCAAGTAAAGTAAAAATCCCCAAAAATAATACTTAAGTACAGTAAT
CAAGTAAAATTACTCAAGTACTTTACACCTCTGCATGTGAGCAAAAGGCCAGCAAAAGGCCAGGAACCGT
AAAAAGGCCGCGTTGCTGGCGTTTTTCCATAGGCTCCGCCCCCCTGACGAGCATCACAAAAATCGACGCT
CAAGTCAGAGGTGGCGAAACCCGACAGGACTATAAAGATACCAGGCGTTTCCCCCTGGAAGCTCCCTCGT
GCGCTCTCCTGTTCCGACCCTGCCGCTTACCGGATACCTGTCCGCCTTTCTCCCTTCGGGAAGCGTGGCG
CTTTCTCATAGCTCACGCTGTAGGTATCTCAGTTCGGTGTAGGTCGTTCGCTCCAAGCTGGGCTGTGTGC
ACGAACCCCCCGTTCAGCCCGACCGCTGCGCCTTATCCGGTAACTATCGTCTTGAGTCCAACCCGGTAAG
ACACGACTTATCGCCACTGGCAGCAGCCACTGGTAACAGGATTAGCAGAGCGAGGTATGTAGGCGGTGCT
ACAGAGTTCTTGAAGTGGTGGCCTAACTACGGCTACACTAGAAGAACAGTATTTGGTATCTGCGCTCTGC
TGAAGCCAGTTACCTTCGGAAAAAGAGTTGGTAGCTCTTGATCCGGCAAACAAACCACCGCTGGTAGCGG
TGGTTTTTTTGTTTGCAAGCAGCAGATTACGCGCAGAAAAAAAGGATCTCAAGAAGATCCTTTGATCTTT
TCTACGGGGTCTGACACTCAGTGGAACGAAAACTCACGTTAAGGGATTTTGGTCATGAGATTATCAAAAA
GGATCTTCACCTAGATCCTTTTAAATTAAAAATGAAGTTTTAAATCAATCTAAAGTATATATGAGTAAAC
TTGGTCTGACAGTTACCAATGCTTAATCAGTGAGGCACCTATCTCAGCGATCTGTCTATTTCGTTCATCC
ATAGTTGCCTGACTCCCCGTCGTGTAGATAACTACGATACGGGAGGGCTTACCATCTGGCCCCAGTGCTG
CAATGATACCGCGGGACCCACGCTCACCGGCTCCAGATTTATCAGCAATAAACCAGCCAGCCGGAAGGGC
CGAGCGCAGAAGTGGTCCTGCAACTTTATCCGCCTCCATCCAGTCTATTAATTGTTGCCGGGAAGCTAGA
GTAAGTAGTTCGCCAGTTAATAGTTTGCGCAACGTTGTTGCCATTGCTACAGGCATCGTGGTGTCACGCT
CGTCGTTTGGTATGGCTTCATTCAGCTCCGGTTCCCAACGATCAAGGCGAGTTACATGATCCCCCATGTT
GTGCAAAAAAGCGGTTAGCTCCTTCGGTCCTCCGATCGTTGTCAGAAGTAAGTTGGCCGCAGTGTTATCA
CTCATGGTTATGGCAGCACTGCATAATTCTCTTACTGTCATGCCATCCGTAAGATGCTTTTCTGTGACTG
GTGAGTACTCAACCAAGTCATTCTGAGAATAGTGTATGCGGCGACCGAGTTGCTCTTGCCCGGCGTCAAT
ACGGGATAATACCGCGCCACATAGCAGAACTTTAAAAGTGCTCATCATTGGAAAACGTTCTTCGGGGCGA
AAACTCTCAAGGATCTTACCGCTGTTGAGATCCAGTTCGATGTAACCCACTCGTGCACCCAACTGATCTT
CAGCATCTTTTACTTTCACCAGCGTTTCTGGGTGAGCAAAAACAGGAAGGCAAAATGCCGCAAAAAAGGG
AATAAGGGCGACACGGAAATGTTGAATACTCATACTCTTCCTTTTTCAATATTATTGAAGCATTTATCAG
GGTTATTGTCTCATGAGCGGATACATATTTGAATGTATTTAGAAAAATAAACAAATAGGGGTTCCGCGCA
CATTTCCCCGAAAAGTGCCACCTGACGTCGACGGATCGGGAGATCGATCTCCCGATCCCCTAGGGTCGAC
TCTCAGTACAATCTGCTCTGATGCCGCATAGTTAAGCCAGTATCTGCTCCCTGCTTGTGTGTTGGAGGTC
GCTGAGTAGTGCGCGAGCAAAATTTAAGCTACAACAAGGCAAGGCTTGACCGACAATTGCATGAAGAATC
TGCTTAGGGTTAGGCGTTTTGCGCTGCTTCGCGATGTACGGGCCAGATATACGCGGGTACCGGCATATGG
TTCTTGACAGAGGTGTAAAAAGTACTCAAAAATTTTACTCAAGTGAAAGTACAAGTACTTAGGGAAAATT
TTACTCAATTAAAAGTAAAAGTATCTGGCTAGAATCTTACTTGAGTAAAAGTAAAAAAGTACTCCATTAA
AATTGTACTTGAGTATTAACGCGTTGACATTGATTATTGACTAGTTATTAATAGTAATCAATTACGGGGT
CATTAGTTCATAGCCCATATATGGAGTTCCGCGTTACATAACTTACGGTAAATGGCCCGCCTGGCTGACC
GCCCAACGACCCCCGCCCATTGACGTCAATAATGACGTATGTTCCCATAGTAACGCCAATAGGGACTTTC
CATTGACGTCAATGGGTGGAGTATTTACGGTAAACTGCCCACTTGGCAGTACATCAAGTGTATCATATGC
CAAGTACGCCCCCTATTGACGTCAATGACGGTAAATGGCCCGCCTGGCATTATGCCCAGTACATGACCTT
ATGGGACTTTCCTACTTGGCAGTACATCTACGTATTAGTCATCGCTATTACCATGGTGATGCGGTTTTGG
CAGTACATCAATGGGCGTGGATAGCGGTTTGACTCACGGGGATTTCCAAGTCTCCACCCCATTGACGTCA
ATGGGAGTTTGTTTTGGCACCAAAATCAACGGGACTTTCCAAAATGTCGTAACAACTCCGCCCCATTGAC
GCAAATGGGCGGTAGGCGTGTACGGTGGGAGGTCTATATAAGC
